Addgene plasmid #117877: CHL1 T101A
Purpose: protein expression
Depositing lab: Geoffrey Chang. Depositing organization: University of California, San Diego (UCSD).
Backbone
  Vector backbone: pPICZc
  Backbone size w/o insert (bp): 3329
  Vector type: Yeast Expression
Growth in bacteria
  Bacterial resistance: Bleocin (Zeocin), 50 μg/mL
  Growth temperature: 37°C
  Growth strain: DH5alpha
  Copy number: High Copy
Gene/Insert
  Gene/Insert name: CHL1 T101A
  Species: A. thaliana (mustard weed)
  Mutation: T101A
  Entrez Gene: AT5G40090 (a.k.a. AT5G40090, CHL1, CHS1-like 1, MUD12.70, MUD12_70)
  Promoter: AOX
  Cloning method: Unknown
  Sequencing primers: 5′ GACTGGTTCCAATTGACAAGC; 3′ GCAAATGGCATTCTGACATCC
Terms and licenses: Academic/Nonprofit Terms; Industry Terms: Not Available to Industry
How to cite: CHL1 T101A was a gift from Geoffrey Chang (Addgene plasmid # 117877 ; http://n2t.net/addgene:117877 ; RRID:Addgene_117877)
