[The description below was written by a language model from this plasmid's Addgene catalogue record and pLannotate feature annotations shown in this document.]
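Description:
CHL1 T101A is a Pichia pastoris (Komagataella phaffii) expression plasmid built on the pPICZc backbone and intended for recombinant protein production. It is propagated in E. coli at high copy from a ColE1/pUC-type origin. Selection relies on a single Sh ble (BleoR) gene conferring Zeocin resistance. This gene sits behind tandem promoters, yeast TEF1 and the synthetic bacterial EM7, and is followed by the CYC1 terminator, so the same marker works in both bacteria and yeast. No yeast replication origin is annotated. This is consistent with pPICZ-type vectors, which are normally maintained by integration into the host genome through their AOX1 homology.

The payload is an Arabidopsis thaliana coding sequence carrying a T101A substitution. It lies between the methanol-inducible AOX1 promoter and the AOX1 terminator, so expression is switched on by methanol. The feature table identifies the open reading frame as NPF6.3, also called CHL1, NRT1 or NRT1.1. This protein is a dual-affinity, proton-coupled nitrate transporter that also acts as a nitrate sensor. The catalogue's Entrez link instead points to AT5G40090 ("CHS1-like 1"), which shares the CHL1 alias. This appears to be a mismatch, and the sequence-based annotation supports the nitrate transporter. Directly downstream of the ORF are two short matches to a composite TEV/6xHis tag. These suggest a C-terminal protease site and/or histidine tag for purification, though the record does not define the tag exactly.

The sequenced record is 6,364 nt, somewhat more than the backbone plus annotated insert would account for. It includes a largely unannotated stretch between the CYC1 terminator and the origin, containing only an RNA-OUT match, and the record does not explain this region.
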