Features (pLannotate 1.2.2; 12 found; start..end, strand, type, name):
      2..940     +  promoter       AOX1 promoter: Pichia pastoris AOX1; inducible promoter, regulated by methanol
    949..2718    +  CDS            NPF6.3: PTR7_ARATH - Also known as CHL1, NRT1, NRT1.1. Experimental evidence at protein level: Swiss-Prot protein existence level 1. Dual affinity nitrate transporter. Involved in proton- dependent nitrate uptake and in the regulation of the nitrate transporter NRT2.1. Acts also as a nitrate sensor that trigger a specific signaling pathway stimulating lateral root growth and seed germination. The uptake activity is not required for sensor function. Displays an auxin transport facilitation inhibited by high nitrate concentration. Required to prevent auxin accumulation in preemerged lateral root primord
   2719..2736    +  CDS            capTEV™ (fragment): composite tag for in vivo biotinylation, TEV protease cleavage, and 6xHis tagging
   2752..2769    +  CDS            capTEV™ (fragment): composite tag for in vivo biotinylation, TEV protease cleavage, and 6xHis tagging
   2780..2845    +  CDS            AOX1 (fragment): ALOX1_KOMPC - Experimental evidence at protein level: Swiss-Prot protein existence level 1. Major isoform of alcohol oxidase, which catalyzes the oxidation of methanol to formaldehyde and hydrogen peroxide, the first step in the methanol utilization pathway of methylotrophic yeasts. From Komagataella phaffii (strain ATCC 76273 / CBS 7435 / CECT 11047 / NRRL Y-11430 / Wegner 21-1) (Yeast) (Pichia pastoris).
   2849..3095    +  terminator     AOX1 terminator: Pichia pastoris AOX1; transcription terminator for AOX1
   3116..3523    +  promoter       TEF1 promoter: S. cerevisiae TEF1; promoter for EF-1α
   3530..3577    +  promoter       EM7 promoter: synthetic bacterial promoter&nbsp
   3596..3970    +  CDS            BleoR: antibiotic-binding protein; Sh ble from Streptoalloteichus hindustanus; confers resistance to bleomycin, phleomycin, and Zeocin™
   4036..4283    +  terminator     CYC1 terminator: S. cerevisiae CYC1; transcription terminator for CYC1
   5565..5634    +  ncRNA          RNA-OUT: Accession: RF00240 - RNA-OUT
   5696..6284    -  rep_origin     ori: high-copy-number ColE1/pMB1/pBR322/pUC origin of replication
>Addgene plasmid #117877 | CHL1 T101A | addgene full sequence | sequence record 231501 | Addgene NGS Result
AGATCTAACATCCAAAGACGAAAGGTTGAATGAAACCTTTTTGCCATCCGACATCCACAGGTCCATTCTC
ACACATAAGTGCCAAACGCAACAGGAGGGGATACACTAGCAGCAGACCGTTGCAAACGCAGGACCTCCAC
TCCTCTTCTCCTCAACACCCACTTTTGCCATCGAAAAACCAGCCCAGTTATTGGGCTTGATTGGAGCTCG
CTCATTCCAATTCCTTCTATTAGGCTACTAACACCATGACTTTATTAGCCTGTCTATCCTGGCCCCCCTG
GCGAGGTTCATGTTTGTTTATTTCCGAATGCAACAAGCTCCGCATTACACCCGAACATCACTCCAGATGA
GGGCTTTCTGAGTGTGGGGTCAAATAGTTTCATGTTCCCCAAATGGCCCAAAACTGACAGTTTAAACGCT
GTCTTGGAACCTAATATGACAAAAGCGTGATCTCATCCAAGATGAACTAAGTTTGGTTCGTTGAAATGCT
AACGGCCAGTTGGTCAAAAAGAAACTTCCAAAAGTCGGCATACCGTTTGTCTTGTTTGGTATTGATTGAC
GAATGCTCAAAAATAATCTCATTAATGCTTAGCGCAGTCTCTCTATCGCTTCTGAACCCCGGTGCACCTG
TGCCGAAACGCAAATGGGGAAACACCCGCTTTTTGGATGATTATGCATTGTCTCCACATTGTATGCTTCC
AAGATTCTGGTGGGAATACTGCTGATAGCCTAACGTTCATGATCAAAATTTAACTGTTCTAACCCCTACT
TGACAGCAATATATAAACAGAAGGAAGCTGCCCTGTCTTAAACCTTTTTTTTTATCATCATTATTAGCTT
ACTTTCATAATTGCGACTGGTTCCAATTGACAAGCTTTTGATTTTAACGACTTTTAACGACAACTTGAGA
AGATCAAAAAACAACTAATTATTCGAAACGAGGAATTCATGTCTCTTCCTGAAACTAAATCTGATGATAT
CCTTCTTGATGCTTGGGACTTCCAAGGCCGTCCCGCCGATCGCTCAAAAACCGGCGGCTGGGCCAGCGCC
GCCATGATTCTTTGTATTGAGGCCGTGGAGAGGCTGACGACGTTAGGTATCGGAGTTAATCTGGTGACGT
ATTTGACGGGAACTATGCATTTAGGCAATGCAACTGCGGCTAACACCGTTACCAATTTCCTCGGAACTTC
TTTCATGCTCTGTCTCCTCGGTGGCTTCATCGCCGATACCTTTCTCGGCAGGTACCTAGCGATTGCTATA
TTCGCCGCAATCCAAGCCACGGGTGTTTCAATCTTAACTCTATCAACAATCATACCGGGACTTCGACCAC
CAAGATGCAATCCAACAACGTCGTCTCACTGCGAACAAGCAAGTGGAATACAACTGACGGTCCTATACTT
AGCCTTATACCTCACCGCTCTAGGAACGGGAGGCGTGAAGGCTAGTGTCTCGGGTTTCGGGTCGGACCAA
TTCGATGAGACCGAACCAAAAGAACGATCGAAAATGACATATTTCTTCAACCGTTTCTTCTTTTGTATCA
ACGTTGGCTCTCTTTTAGCTGTGACGGTCCTTGTCTACGTACAAGACGATGTTGGACGCAAATGGGGCTA
TGGAATTTGCGCGTTTGCGATCGTGCTTGCACTCAGCGTTTTCTTGGCCGGAACAAACCGCTACCGTTTC
AAGAAGTTGATCGGTAGCCCGATGACGCAGGTTGCTGCGGTTATCGTGGCGGCGTGGAGGAATAGGAAGC
TCGAGCTGCCGGCAGATCCGTCCTATCTCTACGATGTGGATGATATTATTGCGGCGGAAGGTTCGATGAA
GGGTAAACAAAAGCTGCCACACACTGAACAATTCCGTTCATTAGATAAGGCAGCAATAAGGGATCAGGAA
GCGGGAGTTACCTCGAATGTATTCAACAAGTGGACACTCTCAACACTAACAGATGTTGAGGAAGTGAAAC
AAATCGTGCGAATGTTACCAATTTGGGCAACATGCATCCTCTTCTGGACCGTCCACGCTCAATTAACGAC
ATTATCAGTCGCACAATCCGAGACATTGGACCGTTCCATCGGGAGCTTCGAGATCCCTCCAGCATCGATG
GCAGTCTTCTACGTCGGTGGCCTCCTCCTAACCACCGCCGTCTATGACCGCGTCGCCATTCGTCTATGCA
AAAAGCTATTCAACTACCCCCATGGTCTAAGACCGCTTCAACGGATCGGTTTGGGGCTTTTCTTCGGATC
AATGGCTATGGCTGTGGCTGCTTTGGTCGAGCTCAAACGTCTTAGAACTGCACACGCTCATGGTCCAACA
GTCAAAACGCTTCCTCTAGGGTTTTATCTACTCATCCCACAATATCTTATTGTCGGTATCGGCGAAGCGT
TAATCTACACAGGACAGTTAGATTTCTTCTTGAGAGAGTGCCCTAAAGGTATGAAAGGGATGAGCACGGG
TCTATTGTTGAGCACATTGGCATTAGGCTTTTTCTTCAGCTCGGTTCTCGTGACAATCGTCGAGAAATTC
ACCGGGAAAGCTCATCCATGGATTGCCGATGATCTCAACAAGGGCCGTCTTTACAATTTCTACTGGCTTG
TGGCCGTACTTGTTGCCTTGAACTTCCTCATTTTCCTAGTTTTCTCCAAGTGGTACGTTTACAAGGAAAA
AAGACTAGCTGAGGTGGGGATTGAGTTGGATGATGAGCCGAGTATTCCAATGGGTCATCATCATCATCAT
CATCATCATCATTAAGTCGACCATCATCATCATCATCATTGAGTTTGTAGCCTTAGACATGACTGTTCCT
CAGTTCAAGTTGGGCACTTACGAGAAGACCGGTCTTGCTAGATTCTAATCAAGAGGATGTCAGAATGCCA
TTTGCCTGAGAGATGCAGGCTTCATTTTTGATACTTTTTTATTTGTAACCTATATAGTATAGGATTTTTT
TTGTCATTTTGTTTCTTCTCGTACGAGCTTGCTCCTGATCAGCCTATCTCGCAGCTGATGAATATCTTGT
GGTAGGGGTTTGGGAAAATCATTCGAGTTTGATGTTTTTCTTGGTATTTCCCACTCCTCTTCAGAGTACA
GAAGATTAAGTGAGACCTTCGTTTGTGCGGATCCCCCACACACCATAGCTTCAAAATGTTTCTACTCCTT
TTTTACTCTTCCAGATTTTCTCGGACTCCGCGCATCGCCGTACCACTTCAAAACACCCAAGCACAGCATA
CTAAATTTCCCCTCTTTCTTCCTCTAGGGTGTCGTTAATTACCCGTACTAAAGGTTTGGAAAAGAAAAAA
GAGACCGCCTCGTTTCTTTTTCTTCGTCGAAAAAGGCAATAAAAATTTTTATCACGTTTCTTTTTCTTGA
AAATTTTTTTTTTTGATTTTTTTCTCTTTCGATGACCTCCCATTGATATTTAAGTTAATAAACGGTCTTC
AATTTCTCAAGTTTCAGTTTCATTTTTCTTGTTCTATTACAACTTTTTTTACTTCTTGCTCATTAGAAAG
AAAGCATAGCAATCTAATCTAAGGGCGGTGTTGACAATTAATCATCGGCATAGTATATCGGCATAGTATA
ATACGACAAGGTGAGGAACTAAACCATGGCCAAGTTGACCAGTGCCGTTCCGGTGCTCACCGCGCGCGAC
GTCGCCGGAGCGGTCGAGTTCTGGACCGACCGGCTCGGGTTCTCCCGGGACTTCGTGGAGGACGACTTCG
CCGGTGTGGTCCGGGACGACGTGACCCTGTTCATCAGCGCGGTCCAGGACCAGGTGGTGCCGGACAACAC
CCTGGCCTGGGTGTGGGTGCGCGGCCTGGACGAGCTGTACGCCGAGTGGTCGGAGGTCGTGTCCACGAAC
TTCCGGGACGCCTCCGGGCCGGCCATGACCGAGATCGGCGAGCAGCCGTGGGGGCGGGAGTTCGCCCTGC
GCGACCCGGCCGGCAACTGCGTGCACTTCGTGGCCGAGGAGCAGGACTGACACGTCCGACGCGGCCCGAC
GGGTCCGAGGCCTCGGAGATCCGTCCCCCTTTTCCTTTGTCGATATCATGTAATTAGTTATGTCACGCTT
ACATTCACGCCCTCCCCCCACATCCGCTCTAACCGAAAAGGAAGGAGTTAGACAACCTGAAGTCTAGGTC
CCTATTTATTTTTTTATAGTTATGTTAGTATTAAGAACGTTATTTATATTTCAAATTTTTCTTTTTTTTC
TGTACAGACGCGTGTACGCATGTAACATTATACTGAAAACCTTGCTTGAGAAGGTTTTGGGACGCTCGAA
GGCTTTAATTTGCAAGCTGGAGACCAACATGTGAGCAAAAGGCCAGCAAAAGGCCAGGAACCGTAAAAAG
GCCGCGTTGCTCTGAGAGATCCCCTCATAATTTCCCCAAAACGTAACCATGTGTGAATAGATTTTGAGTA
AGCAGGGTTGCAGCCACGAGTGAGTCTTCCCTTGTTATTGTGTAGCCAGAATGCCGCAAAACTTCCATGC
CTAAGCGAACTGTTGAGAGTACGTTTCGATTTCTGACTGTGTTAGCCTGGAAGTGCTTGTCCCAACCTTG
TTTCTGAGCATGAACGCCCGCAAGCCAACATGTTAGTTGAAGCATCAGGGCGATTAGCAGCATGATATCA
AAACGCTCTGAGCTGCTCGTTCGGCTATGGCGTAGGCCTAGTCCGTAGGCAGGACTTTTCAAGTCTCGGA
AGGTTTCTTCAATCTGCATTCGCTTCGAATAGATATTAACAAGTTGTTTGGGTGTTCGAATTTCAACAGG
TAAGTTAGTTGCTAGAATCCATGGCTCCTTTGCCGACGCTGAGTAGATTTTAGGTGACGGGTGGTGACAA
TGAGTCCGTGTCGAGCGCTGATTTTTTCGGCCTTTAGAGCGAGATTTATACAATAGAATTTGGCATGAGA
TTGGGTTGCTTTTAGTCAGCCTCTTATAGCCTAAAGTCTTTGAGTGACTAGATGACATATCATGTAAGTT
GCTGATAGGTTTCCAGTTTTCCGCTCCTAGGTCTGCATATTGTACTTTTCCTCTTACTCGACTTAACCAG
TACCAACCCAGCTTCTCAACGGATTTATACCATGGCACTTTAAAGCCAGCATCACTGACAATGAGCGGTG
TGGTGTTACTCGGTAGAATGCTCGCAAGGTCGGCTAGAAATTGGTCATGAGCTTTCTTTGAACATTGCTC
TGAAAGCGGGAACGCTTTCTCATAAAGAGTAACAGAACGACCGTGTAGTGCGACTGAAGCTCGCAATACC
ATAAGCCGTTTTTGCTCACGGATATCAGACCAGTCAACAAGTACAATGGGCATCGTATTGCCCGAACAGA
TAAAGCTAGCATGCCAACGGTATACAGCGAGTCGCTCTTTGTGGAGGTGACGATTACCTAACAATCGGTC
GATTCGTTTGATGTTATGTTTTGTTCTCGCTTTGGTTGGCAGGTTACGGCCAAGTTCGGTAAGAGTGAGA
GTTTTACAGTCAAGTAAGGCGTGGCAAGCCAACGTTAAGCTGTTGAGTCGTTTTAAGTGTAATTCGGGGC
AGAATTGGTAAAGAGAGTCGTGTAAAATATCGAGTTCGCACATTTTGTTGTCTGATTATTGATTTTTGGC
GAAACCATTTGATCATATGACAAGATGTGTATCTACCTTAACTTAATGATTTTGATAAAAATCATTAGGG
GATTCATCAGCGCGTTGCTGGCGTTTTTCCATAGGCTCCGCCCCCCTGACGAGCATCACAAAAATCGACG
CTCAAGTCAGAGGTGGCGAAACCCGACAGGACTATAAAGATACCAGGCGTTTCCCCCTGGAAGCTCCCTC
GTGCGCTCTCCTGTTCCGACCCTGCCGCTTACCGGATACCTGTCCGCCTTTCTCCCTTCGGGAAGCGTGG
CGCTTTCTCATAGCTCACGCTGTAGGTATCTCAGTTCGGTGTAGGTCGTTCGCTCCAAGCTGGGCTGTGT
GCACGAACCCCCCGTTCAGCCCGACCGCTGCGCCTTATCCGGTAACTATCGTCTTGAGTCCAACCCGGTA
AGACACGACTTATCGCCACTGGCAGCAGCCACTGGTAACAGGATTAGCAGAGCGAGGTATGTAGGCGGTG
CTACAGAGTTCTTGAAGTGGTGGCCTAACTACGGCTACACTAGAAGAACAGTATTTGGTATCTGCGCTCT
GCTGAAGCCAGTTACCTTCGGAAAAAGAGTTGGTAGCTCTTGATCCGGCAAACAAACCACCGCTGGTAGC
GGTGGTTTTTTTGTTTGCAAGCAGCAGATTACGCGCAGAAAAAAAGGATCTCAAGAAGATCCTTTGATCT
TTTCTACGGGGTCTGACGCTCAGTGGAACGAAAACTCACGTTAAGGGATTTTGGTCATGAGATC
