>Addgene plasmid #117877 | CHL1 T101A | depositor partial sequence | sequence record 222688 | insert sequence
ATGTCTCTTCCTGAAACTAAATCTGATGATATCCTTCTTGATGCTTGGGACTTCCAAGGCCGTCCCGCCG
ATCGCTCAAAAACCGGCGGCTGGGCCAGCGCCGCCATGATTCTTTGTATTGAGGCCGTGGAGAGGCTGAC
GACGTTAGGTATCGGAGTTAATCTGGTGACGTATTTGACGGGAACTATGCATTTAGGCAATGCAACTGCG
GCTAACACCGTTACCAATTTCCTCGGAACTTCTTTCATGCTCTGTCTCCTCGGTGGCTTCATCGCCGATA
CCTTTCTCGGCAGGTACCTAACGATTGCTATATTCGCCGCAATCCAAGCCACGGGTGTTTCAATCTTAAC
TCTATCAACAATCATACCGGGACTTCGACCACCAAGATGCAATCCAACAACGTCGTCTCACTGCGAACAA
GCAAGTGGAATACAACTGACGGTCCTATACTTAGCCTTATACCTCACCGCTCTAGGAACGGGAGGCGTGA
AGGCTAGTGTCTCGGGTTTCGGGTCGGACCAATTCGATGAGACCGAACCAAAAGAACGATCGAAAATGAC
ATATTTCTTCAACCGTTTCTTCTTTTGTATCAACGTTGGCTCTCTTTTAGCTGTGACGGTCCTTGTCTAC
GTACAAGACGATGTTGGACGCAAATGGGGCTATGGAATTTGCGCGTTTGCGATCGTGCTTGCACTCAGCG
TTTTCTTGGCCGGAACAAACCGCTACCGTTTCAAGAAGTTGATCGGTAGCCCGATGACGCAGGTTGCTGC
GGTTATCGTGGCGGCGTGGAGGAATAGGAAGCTCGAGCTGCCGGCAGATCCGTCCTATCTCTACGATGTG
GATGATATTATTGCGGCGGAAGGTTCGATGAAGGGTAAACAAAAGCTGCCACACACTGAACAATTCCGTT
CATTAGATAAGGCAGCAATAAGGGATCAGGAAGCGGGAGTTACCTCGAATGTATTCAACAAGTGGACACT
CTCAACACTAACAGATGTTGAGGAAGTGAAACAAATCGTGCGAATGTTACCAATTTGGGCAACATGCATC
CTCTTCTGGACCGTCCACGCTCAATTAACGACATTATCAGTCGCACAATCCGAGACATTGGACCGTTCCA
TCGGGAGCTTCGAGATCCCTCCAGCATCGATGGCAGTCTTCTACGTCGGTGGCCTCCTCCTAACCACCGC
CGTCTATGACCGCGTCGCCATTCGTCTATGCAAAAAGCTATTCAACTACCCCCATGGTCTAAGACCGCTT
CAACGGATCGGTTTGGGGCTTTTCTTCGGATCAATGGCTATGGCTGTGGCTGCTTTGGTCGAGCTCAAAC
GTCTTAGAACTGCACACGCTCATGGTCCAACAGTCAAAACGCTTCCTCTAGGGTTTTATCTACTCATCCC
ACAATATCTTATTGTCGGTATCGGCGAAGCGTTAATCTACACAGGACAGTTAGATTTCTTCTTGAGAGAG
TGCCCTAAAGGTATGAAAGGGATGAGCACGGGTCTATTGTTGAGCACATTGGCATTAGGCTTTTTCTTCA
GCTCGGTTCTCGTGACAATCGTCGAGAAATTCACCGGGAAAGCTCATCCATGGATTGCCGATGATCTCAA
CAAGGGCCGTCTTTACAATTTCTACTGGCTTGTGGCCGTACTTGTTGCCTTGAACTTCCTCATTTTCCTA
GTTTTCTCCAAGTGGTACGTTTACAAGGAAAAAAGACTAGCTGAGGTGGGGATTGAGTTGGATGATGAGC
CGAGTATTCCAATGGGTCAT
